Addgene plasmid #37546: pcDNA3/Myc-DNMT3B3
Depositing lab: Arthur Riggs. Depositing organization: Beckman Research Institute of the City of Hope. Publication: Physical and functional interactions between the human DNMT3L protein and members of the de novo methyltransferase family. Chen ZX, Mann JR, Hsieh CL, Riggs AD, Chedin F. J Cell Biochem. 2005 Aug 1;95(5):902-17. 10.1002/jcb.20447 PubMed 15861382.
Backbone
  Vector backbone: pcDNA3
  Backbone manufacturer: Invitrogen
  Backbone size w/o insert (bp): 5400
  Vector type: Mammalian Expression
  Selectable markers: Neomycin (select with G418)
Growth in bacteria
  Bacterial resistance: Ampicillin, 100 μg/mL
  Growth temperature: 37°C
  Growth strain: DH5alpha
  Copy number: High Copy
Gene/Insert
  Gene/Insert name: DNMT3B3
  Species: H. sapiens (human)
  Insert size (bp): 2313
  GenBank ID: NM_175849
  Entrez Gene: DNMT3B (a.k.a. FSHD4, ICF, ICF1, M.HsaIIIB)
  Tag / fusion protein: Myc (N terminal on backbone)
  Cloning method: Restriction Enzyme; 5′ cloning site see comments (not destroyed); 3′ cloning site see comments (not destroyed)
  Sequencing primers: 5′ T7; 3′ Sp6
Terms and licenses: Academic/Nonprofit Terms; Industry Terms: Not Available to Industry
Depositor comments: The multiple cloning region of the pcDNA3 vector has been modified. In the modified vector, referred to as pcDNA3/Myc, the region of the multiple cloning site located between the HindIII and NotI sites was replaced by a DNA segment containing a Kozak consensus sequence, an ATG start site and the Myc epitope sequence followed by EcoRI restriction site (see supplemental document). The construction of pcDNA3/Myc has been described in Chen, Z.X. et al. J Cell Biochem, 95: 902-917. The full-length cDNA for human DNMT3B3 was cloned into EcoRI and BamHI sites of pcDNA3/Myc. Constructed by Zhaoxia Chen.
How to cite: pcDNA3/Myc-DNMT3B3 was a gift from Arthur Riggs (Addgene plasmid # 37546 ; http://n2t.net/addgene:37546 ; RRID:Addgene_37546)
