[The description below was written by a language model from this plasmid's Addgene catalogue record and pLannotate feature annotations shown in this document.]
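Description:
pcDNA3/Myc-DNMT3B3 is a mammalian expression plasmid built on a modified version of the Invitrogen pcDNA3 backbone and carrying the full-length cDNA for the human DNMT3B3 isoform of the de novo DNA methyltransferase DNMT3B. In the modified vector, called pcDNA3/Myc, the part of the polylinker between HindIII and NotI was replaced with a segment supplying a Kozak consensus, an ATG start codon and the Myc epitope, followed by an EcoRI site. The roughly 2.3 kb DNMT3B3 cDNA was inserted between EcoRI and BamHI, so the protein is made with an N-terminal Myc tag. The Myc tag is not called as a separate feature in the annotation, which picks up only the DNMT3B coding region.

Transcription of the fusion is driven by the human cytomegalovirus immediate-early enhancer and promoter and terminated by the bovine growth hormone polyadenylation signal. T7 and SP6 phage promoters flank the insert and serve as sequencing primer sites. A second cassette, with the SV40 early promoter driving the neomycin phosphotransferase gene and an SV40 poly(A) signal, allows G418 selection of stably transfected mammalian cells. In E. coli the plasmid is maintained at high copy through a ColE1/pUC-type origin with ampicillin resistance from β-lactamase, and an f1 origin is also present. Short annotated fragments such as an HIV-1 LTR piece, ble, lacI and lac promoter elements are likely backbone remnants or sequence-similarity matches rather than functional parts. The associated publication concerns physical and functional interactions between human DNMT3L and the de novo methyltransferases, which is consistent with using the construct to express epitope-tagged DNMT3B3 in cultured cells for detection and interaction studies.
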