Features (pLannotate 1.2.2; 21 found; start..end, strand, type, name):
      1..53      -  misc_feature   bom (fragment): basis of mobility region from pBR322
    208..587     +  enhancer       CMV enhancer: human cytomegalovirus immediate early enhancer
    588..791     +  promoter       CMV promoter: human cytomegalovirus (CMV) immediate early promoter
    787..820     +  LTR            5' LTR (truncated) (fragment): truncated 5' long terminal repeat (LTR) from HIV-1
    836..854     +  promoter       T7 promoter: promoter for bacteriophage T7 RNA polymerase
    913..3222    +  CDS            DNMT3B (fragment): DNM3B_HUMAN - Experimental evidence at protein level: Swiss-Prot protein existence level 1. Required for genome-wide de novo methylation and is essential for the establishment of DNA methylation patterns during development. DNA methylation is coordinated with methylation of histones. May preferentially methylates nucleosomal DNA within the nucleosome core region. May function as transcriptional co-repressor by associating with CBX4 and independently of DNA methylation. Seems to be involved in gene silencing (By similarity). In association with DNMT1 and via the recruitment of CTCFL/BORIS, invo
   3265..3283    -  promoter       SP6 promoter: promoter for bacteriophage SP6 RNA polymerase
   3309..3533    +  polyA_signal   bGH poly(A) signal: bovine growth hormone polyadenylation signal
   3537..3558    +  promoter       SV40 promoter (fragment): SV40 enhancer and early promoter
   3579..4007    +  rep_origin     f1 ori (sequence partly withheld): f1 bacteriophage origin of replication; arrow indicates direction of (+) strand synthesis
   4021..4350    +  promoter       SV40 promoter: SV40 enhancer and early promoter
   4417..5208    +  CDS            neo: KKA2_KLEPN - Also known as kan, nptII. Experimental evidence at protein level: Swiss-Prot protein existence level 1. Resistance to kanamycin, neomycin, paromomycin, ribostamycin, butirosin and gentamicin B. From Klebsiella pneumoniae.
   5232..5390    +  CDS            ble (fragment): BLE_KLEPN - Experimental evidence at protein level: Swiss-Prot protein existence level 1. Binding protein with a strong affinity to the bleomycin family of antibiotics. Binds to CL990; an antimitotic-antibiotic compound. From Klebsiella pneumoniae.
   5385..5506    +  polyA_signal   SV40 poly(A) signal: SV40 polyadenylation signal
   5579..5595    -  protein_bind   lac operator: The lac repressor binds to the lac operator to inhibit transcription in E. coli. This inhibition can be relieved by adding lactose or isopropyl-β-D-thiogalactopyranoside (IPTG). lac repressor encoded by lacI
   5603..5633    -  promoter       lac promoter: promoter for the E. coli lac operon
   5648..5669    -  protein_bind   CAP binding site: CAP binding activates transcription in the presence of cAMP. E. coli catabolite activator protein
   5682..5774    -  CDS            lacI (fragment): lac repressor; lacI; The lac repressor binds to the lac operator to inhibit transcription in E. coli. This inhibition can be relieved by adding lactose or isopropyl-β-D-thiogalactopyranoside (IPTG).
   5957..6545    -  rep_origin     ori: high-copy-number ColE1/pMB1/pBR322/pUC origin of replication
   6716..7576    -  CDS            AmpR: β-lactamase; bla; confers resistance to ampicillin, carbenicillin, and related antibiotics
   7577..7681    -  promoter       AmpR promoter: bla
>Addgene plasmid #37546 | pcDNA3/Myc-DNMT3B3 | addgene full sequence | sequence record 424399 | Addgene NGS Result
TATGGTGCACTCTCAGTACAATCTGCTCTGATGCCGCATAGTTAAGCCAGTATCTGCTCCCTGCTTGTGT
GTTGGAGGTCGCTGAGTAGTGCGCGAGCAAAATTTAAGCTACAACAAGGCAAGGCTTGACCGACAATTGC
ATGAAGAATCTGCTTAGGGTTAGGCGTTTTGCGCTGCTTCGCGATGTACGGGCCAGATATACGCGTTGAC
ATTGATTATTGACTAGTTATTAATAGTAATCAATTACGGGGTCATTAGTTCATAGCCCATATATGGAGTT
CCGCGTTACATAACTTACGGTAAATGGCCCGCCTGGCTGACCGCCCAACGACCCCCGCCCATTGACGTCA
ATAATGACGTATGTTCCCATAGTAACGCCAATAGGGACTTTCCATTGACGTCAATGGGTGGAGTATTTAC
GGTAAACTGCCCACTTGGCAGTACATCAAGTGTATCATATGCCAAGTACGCCCCCTATTGACGTCAATGA
CGGTAAATGGCCCGCCTGGCATTATGCCCAGTACATGACCTTATGGGACTTTCCTACTTGGCAGTACATC
TACGTATTAGTCATCGCTATTACCATGGTGATGCGGTTTTGGCAGTACATCAATGGGCGTGGATAGCGGT
TTGACTCACGGGGATTTCCAAGTCTCCACCCCATTGACGTCAATGGGAGTTTGTTTTGGCACCAAAATCA
ACGGGACTTTCCAAAATGTCGTAACAACTCCGCCCCATTGACGCAAATGGGCGGTAGGCGTGTACGGTGG
GAGGTCTATATAAGCAGAGCTCTCTGGCTAACTAGAGAACCCACTGCTTACTGGCTTATCGAAATTAATA
CGACTCACTATAGGGAGACCCAAGCTTGCCACCATGGAGCAGAAGCTGATCTCAGAGGAGGACCTGGAAT
TCATGAAGGGAGACACCAGGCATCTCAATGGAGAGGAGGACGCCGGCGGGAGGGAAGACTCGATCCTCGT
CAACGGGGCCTGCAGCGACCAGTCCTCCGACTCGCCCCCAATCCTGGAGGCTATCCGCACCCCGGAGATC
AGAGGCCGAAGATCAAGCTCGCGACTCTCCAAGAGGGAGGTGTCCAGTCTGCTAAGCTACACACAGGACT
TGACAGGCGATGGCGACGGGGAAGATGGGGATGGCTCTGACACCCCAGTCATGCCAAAGCTCTTCCGGGA
AACCAGGACTCGTTCAGAAAGCCCAGCTGTCCGAACTCGAAATAACAACAGTGTCTCCAGCCGGGAGAGG
CACAGGCCTTCCCCACGTTCCACCCGAGGCCGGCAGGGCCGCAACCATGTGGACGAGTCCCCCGTGGAGT
TCCCGGCTACCAGGTCCCTGAGACGGCGGGCAACAGCATCGGCAGGAACGCCATGGCCGTCCCCTCCCAG
CTCTTACCTTACCATCGACCTCACAGACGACACAGAGGACACACATGGGACGCCCCAGAGCAGCAGTACC
CCCTACGCCCGCCTAGCCCAGGACAGCCAGCAGGGGGGCATGGAGTCCCCGCAGGTGGAGGCAGACAGTG
GAGATGGAGACAGTTCAGAGTATCAGGATGGGAAGGAGTTTGGAATAGGGGACCTCGTGTGGGGAAAGAT
CAAGGGCTTCTCCTGGTGGCCCGCCATGGTGGTGTCTTGGAAGGCCACCTCCAAGCGACAGGCTATGTCT
GGCATGCGGTGGGTCCAGTGGTTTGGCGATGGCAAGTTCTCCGAGGTCTCTGCAGACAAACTGGTGGCAC
TGGGGCTGTTCAGCCAGCACTTTAATTTGGCCACCTTCAATAAGCTCGTCTCCTATCGAAAAGCCATGTA
CCATGCTCTGGAGAAAGCTAGGGTGCGAGCTGGCAAGACCTTCCCCAGCAGCCCTGGAGACTCATTGGAG
GACCAGCTGAAGCCCATGTTGGAGTGGGCCCACGGGGGCTTCAAGCCCACTGGGATCGAGGGCCTCAAAC
CCAACAACACGCAACCAGAGAACAAGACTCGAAGACGCACAGCTGACGACTCAGCCACCTCTGACTACTG
CCCCGCACCCAAGCGCCTCAAGACAAATTGCTATAACAACGGCAAAGACCGAGGGGATGAAGATCAGAGC
CGAGAACAAATGGCTTCAGATGTTGCCAACAACAAGAGCAGCCTGGAAGATGGCTGTTTGTCTTGTGGCA
GGAAAAACCCCGTGTCCTTCCACCCTCTCTTTGAGGGGGGGCTCTGTCAGACATGCCGGGATCGCTTCCT
TGAGCTGTTTTACATGTATGATGACGATGGCTATCAGTCTTACTGCACTGTGTGCTGCGAGGGCCGAGAG
CTGCTGCTTTGCAGCAACACGAGCTGCTGCCGGTGTTTCTGTGTGGAGTGCCTGGAGGTGCTGGTGGGCA
CAGGCACAGCGGCCGAGGCCAAGCTTCAGGAGCCCTGGAGCTGTTACATGTGTCTCCCGCAGCGCTGTCA
TGGCGTCCTGCGGCGCCGGAAGGACTGGAACGTGCGCCTGCAGGCCTTCTTCACCAGTGACACGGGGCTT
GAATATGAAGCCCCCAAGCTGTACCCTGCCATTCCCGCAGCCCGAAGGCGGCCCATTCGAGTCCTGTCAT
TGTTTGATGGCATCGCGACAGGCTACCTAGTCCTCAAAGAGTTGGGCATAAAGGTAGGAAAGTACGTCGC
TTCTGAAGTGTGTGAGGAGTCCATTGCTGTTGGAACCGTGAAGCACGAGGGGAATATCAAATACGTGAAC
GACGTGAGGAACATCACAAAGAAAAATATTGAAGAATGGGGCCCATTTGACTTGGTGATTGGCGGAAGCC
CATGCAACGATCTCTCAAATGTGAATCCAGCCAGGAAAGGCCTGTATGAGGGTACAGGCCGGCTCTTCTT
CGAATTTTACCACCTGCTGAATTACTCACGCCCCAAGGAGGGTGATGACCGGCCGTTCTTCTGGATGTTT
GAGAATGTTGTAGCCATGAAGGTTGGCGACAAGAGGGACATCTCACGGTTCCTGGAGTGTAATCCAGTGA
TGATTGATGCCATCAAAGTTTCTGCTGCTCACAGGGCCCGATACTTCTGGGGCAACCTACCCGGGATGAA
CAGGATCTTTGGCTTTCCTGTGCACTACACAGACGTGTCCAACATGGGCCGTGGTGCCCGCCAGAAGCTG
CTGGGAAGGTCCTGGAGCGTGCCTGTCATCCGACACCTCTTCGCCCCTCTGAAGGACTACTTTGCATGTG
AATAGGATCCGCGGCCGCTCGAGCATGCATCTAGAGGGCCCTATTCTATAGTGTCACCTAAATGCTAGAG
CTCGCTGATCAGCCTCGACTGTGCCTTCTAGTTGCCAGCCATCTGTTGTTTGCCCCTCCCCCGTGCCTTC
CTTGACCCTGGAAGGTGCCACTCCCACTGTCCTTTCCTAATAAAATGAGGAAATTGCATCGCATTGTCTG
AGTAGGTGTCATTCTATTCTGGGGGGTGGGGTGGGGCAGGACAGCAAGGGGGAGGATTGGGAAGACAATA
GCAGGCATGCTGGGGATGCGGTGGGCTCTATGGCTTCTGAGGCGGAAAGAACCAGCTGGGGCTCTAGGGG
GTATCCCC
[124 nt withheld, positions 3579-3702]
C
[91 nt withheld, positions 3704-3794]
A
[49 nt withheld, positions 3796-3844]
CCTTTGACGTTGGAGTCCACGTTCTTT
[37 nt withheld, positions 3872-3908]
ACCCTATCTCGGTCTATTCTTTTGATTTATAAGGGATTTTGCCGATTTCGGCCTATTGGTTAAAAAATGA
GCTGATTTAACAAAAATTTAACGCGAATTAATTCTGTGGAATGTGTGTCAGTTAGGGTGTGGAAAGTCCC
CAGGCTCCCCAGCAGGCAGAAGTATGCAAAGCATGCATCTCAATTAGTCAGCAACCAGGTGTGGAAAGTC
CCCAGGCTCCCCAGCAGGCAGAAGTATGCAAAGCATGCATCTCAATTAGTCAGCAACCATAGTCCCGCCC
CTAACTCCGCCCATCCCGCCCCTAACTCCGCCCAGTTCCGCCCATTCTCCGCCCCATGGCTGACTAATTT
TTTTTATTTATGCAGAGGCCGAGGCCGCCTCTGCCTCTGAGCTATTCCAGAAGTAGTGAGGAGGCTTTTT
TGGAGGCCTAGGCTTTTGCAAAAAGCTCCCGGGAGCTTGTATATCCATTTTCGGATCTGATCAAGAGACA
GGATGAGGATCGTTTCGCATGATTGAACAAGATGGATTGCACGCAGGTTCTCCGGCCGCTTGGGTGGAGA
GGCTATTCGGCTATGACTGGGCACAACAGACAATCGGCTGCTCTGATGCCGCCGTGTTCCGGCTGTCAGC
GCAGGGGCGCCCGGTTCTTTTTGTCAAGACCGACCTGTCCGGTGCCCTGAATGAACTGCAGGACGAGGCA
GCGCGGCTATCGTGGCTGGCCACGACGGGCGTTCCTTGCGCAGCTGTGCTCGACGTTGTCACTGAAGCGG
GAAGGGACTGGCTGCTATTGGGCGAAGTGCCGGGGCAGGATCTCCTGTCATCTCACCTTGCTCCTGCCGA
GAAAGTATCCATCATGGCTGATGCAATGCGGCGGCTGCATACGCTTGATCCGGCTACCTGCCCATTCGAC
CACCAAGCGAAACATCGCATCGAGCGAGCACGTACTCGGATGGAAGCCGGTCTTGTCGATCAGGATGATC
TGGACGAAGAGCATCAGGGGCTCGCGCCAGCCGAACTGTTCGCCAGGCTCAAGGCGCGCATGCCCGACGG
CGAGGATCTCGTCGTGACCCATGGCGATGCCTGCTTGCCGAATATCATGGTGGAAAATGGCCGCTTTTCT
GGATTCATCGACTGTGGCCGGCTGGGTGTGGCGGACCGCTATCAGGACATAGCGTTGGCTACCCGTGATA
TTGCTGAAGAGCTTGGCGGCGAATGGGCTGACCGCTTCCTCGTGCTTTACGGTATCGCCGCTCCCGATTC
GCAGCGCATCGCCTTCTATCGCCTTCTTGACGAGTTCTTCTGAGCGGGACTCTGGGGTTCGAAATGACCG
ACCAAGCGACGCCCAACCTGCCATCACGAGATTTCGATTCCACCGCCGCCTTCTATGAAAGGTTGGGCTT
CGGAATCGTTTTCCGGGACGCCGGCTGGATGATCCTCCAGCGCGGGGATCTCATGCTGGAGTTCTTCGCC
CACCCCAACTTGTTTATTGCAGCTTATAATGGTTACAAATAAAGCAATAGCATCACAAATTTCACAAATA
AAGCATTTTTTTCACTGCATTCTAGTTGTGGTTTGTCCAAACTCATCAATGTATCTTATCATGTCTGTAT
ACCGTCGACCTCTAGCTAGAGCTTGGCGTAATCATGGTCATAGCTGTTTCCTGTGTGAAATTGTTATCCG
CTCACAATTCCACACAACATACGAGCCGGAAGCATAAAGTGTAAAGCCTGGGGTGCCTAATGAGTGAGCT
AACTCACATTAATTGCGTTGCGCTCACTGCCCGCTTTCCAGTCGGGAAACCTGTCGTGCCAGCTGCATTA
ATGAATCGGCCAACGCGCGGGGAGAGGCGGTTTGCGTATTGGGCGCTCTTCCGCTTCCTCGCTCACTGAC
TCGCTGCGCTCGGTCGTTCGGCTGCGGCGAGCGGTATCAGCTCACTCAAAGGCGGTAATACGGTTATCCA
CAGAATCAGGGGATAACGCAGGAAAGAACATGTGAGCAAAAGGCCAGCAAAAGGCCAGGAACCGTAAAAA
GGCCGCGTTGCTGGCGTTTTTCCATAGGCTCCGCCCCCCTGACGAGCATCACAAAAATCGACGCTCAAGT
CAGAGGTGGCGAAACCCGACAGGACTATAAAGATACCAGGCGTTTCCCCCTGGAAGCTCCCTCGTGCGCT
CTCCTGTTCCGACCCTGCCGCTTACCGGATACCTGTCCGCCTTTCTCCCTTCGGGAAGCGTGGCGCTTTC
TCATAGCTCACGCTGTAGGTATCTCAGTTCGGTGTAGGTCGTTCGCTCCAAGCTGGGCTGTGTGCACGAA
CCCCCCGTTCAGCCCGACCGCTGCGCCTTATCCGGTAACTATCGTCTTGAGTCCAACCCGGTAAGACACG
ACTTATCGCCACTGGCAGCAGCCACTGGTAACAGGATTAGCAGAGCGAGGTATGTAGGCGGTGCTACAGA
GTTCTTGAAGTGGTGGCCTAACTACGGCTACACTAGAAGAACAGTATTTGGTATCTGCGCTCTGCTGAAG
CCAGTTACCTTCGGAAAAAGAGTTGGTAGCTCTTGATCCGGCAAACAAACCACCGCTGGTAGCGGTGGTT
TTTTTGTTTGCAAGCAGCAGATTACGCGCAGAAAAAAAGGATCTCAAGAAGATCCTTTGATCTTTTCTAC
GGGGTCTGACGCTCAGTGGAACGAAAACTCACGTTAAGGGATTTTGGTCATGAGATTATCAAAAAGGATC
TTCACCTAGATCCTTTTAAATTAAAAATGAAGTTTTAAATCAATCTAAAGTATATATGAGTAAACTTGGT
CTGACAGTTACCAATGCTTAATCAGTGAGGCACCTATCTCAGCGATCTGTCTATTTCGTTCATCCATAGT
TGCCTGACTCCCCGTCGTGTAGATAACTACGATACGGGAGGGCTTACCATCTGGCCCCAGTGCTGCAATG
ATACCGCGAGACCCACGCTCACCGGCTCCAGATTTATCAGCAATAAACCAGCCAGCCGGAAGGGCCGAGC
GCAGAAGTGGTCCTGCAACTTTATCCGCCTCCATCCAGTCTATTAATTGTTGCCGGGAAGCTAGAGTAAG
TAGTTCGCCAGTTAATAGTTTGCGCAACGTTGTTGCCATTGCTACAGGCATCGTGGTGTCACGCTCGTCG
TTTGGTATGGCTTCATTCAGCTCCGGTTCCCAACGATCAAGGCGAGTTACATGATCCCCCATGTTGTGCA
AAAAAGCGGTTAGCTCCTTCGGTCCTCCGATCGTTGTCAGAAGTAAGTTGGCCGCAGTGTTATCACTCAT
GGTTATGGCAGCACTGCATAATTCTCTTACTGTCATGCCATCCGTAAGATGCTTTTCTGTGACTGGTGAG
TACTCAACCAAGTCATTCTGAGAATAGTGTATGCGGCGACCGAGTTGCTCTTGCCCGGCGTCAATACGGG
ATAATACCGCGCCACATAGCAGAACTTTAAAAGTGCTCATCATTGGAAAACGTTCTTCGGGGCGAAAACT
CTCAAGGATCTTACCGCTGTTGAGATCCAGTTCGATGTAACCCACTCGTGCACCCAACTGATCTTCAGCA
TCTTTTACTTTCACCAGCGTTTCTGGGTGAGCAAAAACAGGAAGGCAAAATGCCGCAAAAAAGGGAATAA
GGGCGACACGGAAATGTTGAATACTCATACTCTTCCTTTTTCAATATTATTGAAGCATTTATCAGGGTTA
TTGTCTCATGAGCGGATACATATTTGAATGTATTTAGAAAAATAAACAAATAGGGGTTCCGCGCACATTT
CCCCGAAAAGTGCCACCTGACGTCGACGGATCGGGAGATCTCCCGATCCCC
