>Addgene plasmid #37546 | pcDNA3/Myc-DNMT3B3 | addgene partial sequence | sequence record 48302 | T7 5'-TAATACGACTCACTATAGGG-3'
GGAGCAGAAGCTGATCTCAGAGGAGGACCTGGAATTCATGAAGGGAGACACCAGGCATCTCAATGGAGAG
GAGGACGCCGGCGGGAGGGAAGACTCGATCCTCGTCAACGGGGCCTGCAGCGACCAGTCCTCCGACTCGC
CCCCAATCCTGGAGGCTATCCGCACCCCGGAGATCAGAGGCCGAAGATCAAGCTCGCGACTCTCCAAGAG
GGAGGTGTCCAGTCTGCTAAGCTACACACAGGACTTGACAGGCGATGGCGACGGGGAAGATGGGGATGGC
TCTGACACCCCAGTCATGCCAAAGCTCTTCCGGGAAACCAGGACTCGTTCAGAAAGCCCAGCTGTCCGAA
CTCGAAATAACAACAGTGTCTCCAGCCGGGAGAGGCACAGGCCTTCCCCACGTTCCACCCGAGGCCGGCA
GGGCCGCAACCATGTGGACGAGTCCCCCGTGGAGTTCCCGGCTACCAGGTCCCTGAGACGGCGGGCAACA
GCATCGGCAGGAACGCCATGGCCGTCCCCTCCCAGCTCTTACCTTACCATCGACCTCACAGACGACACAG
AGGACACACATGGGACGCCCCAGAGCAGCAGTACCCCCTACGCCCGCCTAGCCCAGGACAGCCAGCAGGG
GGGCATGGAGTCCCCGCAGGTGGAGGCAGACAGTGGAGATGGAGACAGTTCAGAGTATCAGGATGGGAAG
GAGTTTGGAATAGGGGACCTCGTGTGGGGAAAGATCAAGGGCTTCTCCTGGTGGCCCGCCATGGTGGTGT
CTTGGAAGGCCACCTCCAAGCGACAGGCTATGTCTGGCATGCGGTGGGTCCAGTGGTTTGGCGATGGCAA
GTTCTCCGAGGTCTCTGCAGACAAACTGGTGGCACTGGGG
